Addgene plasmid #169321: BPK1520 sgCHMP1A
Purpose: Expresses CHMP1a targeting sgRNA in non-lentiviral BPK1520 plasmid
Depositing lab: Francisca Vazquez. Depositing organization: Broad Institute. Publication: Synthetic Lethal Interaction between the ESCRT Paralog Enzymes VPS4A and VPS4B in Cancers Harboring Loss of Chromosome 18q or 16q. Neggers JE, Paolella BR, Asfaw A, Rothberg MV, Skipper TA, Yang A, Kalekar RL, Krill-Burger JM, Dharia NV, Kugener G, Kalfon J, Yuan C, Dumont N, Gonzalez A, Abdusamad M, Li YY, Spurr LF, Wu WW, Durbin AD, Wolpin BM, Piccioni F, Root DE, Boehm JS, Cherniack AD, Tsherniak A, Hong AL, Hahn WC, Stegmaier K, Golub TR, Vazquez F, Aguirre AJ. Cell Rep. 2020 Dec 15;33(11):108493. doi: 10.1016/j.celrep.2020.108493. PubMed 33326793.
Backbone
  Vector backbone: BPK1520
  Vector type: Mammalian Expression, CRISPR
Growth in bacteria
  Bacterial resistance: Ampicillin, 100 μg/mL
  Growth temperature: 37°C
  Growth strain: DH5alpha
  Copy number: Unknown
Gene/Insert
  Gene/Insert name: sgCHMP1A
  gRNA/shRNA sequence: CHMP1A
  Species: H. sapiens (human)
Terms and licenses: Academic/Nonprofit Terms; Industry Terms: Not Available to Industry
How to cite: BPK1520 sgCHMP1A was a gift from Francisca Vazquez (Addgene plasmid # 169321 ; http://n2t.net/addgene:169321 ; RRID:Addgene_169321)
