[The description below was written by a language model from this plasmid's Addgene catalogue record and pLannotate feature annotations shown in this document.]
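Description:
BPK1520 sgCHMP1A is a small (about 2.3 kb) non-lentiviral mammalian CRISPR guide-expression plasmid built on the BPK1520 backbone. It is maintained in E. coli through a high-copy ColE1/pUC-type origin of replication and selected with ampicillin via a β-lactamase gene driven by its native bla promoter. The plasmid carries no mammalian selection marker, reporter or viral packaging elements in the annotated sequence, so it is suited to transient delivery by transfection rather than stable transduction.

The payload is a single guide RNA cassette directed against human CHMP1A, a component of the ESCRT membrane-remodelling machinery. The human U6 promoter, an RNA polymerase III promoter well suited to producing short, defined transcripts, sits at the end of the circular map. It reads across the plasmid origin into the targeting spacer and then the Streptococcus pyogenes Cas9 guide RNA scaffold at the start of the map, so that together they form one continuous transcription unit. The spacer is not separately annotated in the feature table, and the record gives only the target gene name for it. A short fragment resembling a Gateway attB1 site lies upstream of the U6 promoter; it appears to be a backbone remnant rather than a functional recombination site.

Because no Cas9 coding sequence is present, the nuclease must be supplied from a separate plasmid or a Cas9-expressing cell line. The construct was deposited in connection with work on synthetic lethal relationships among ESCRT pathway genes in cancer cells, where it would be used to disrupt CHMP1A.
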