Features (pLannotate 1.2.2; 6 found; start..end, strand, type, name):
     29..104     +  misc_RNA       gRNA scaffold: guide RNA scaffold for the Streptococcus pyogenes CRISPR/Cas9 system
    208..796     -  rep_origin     ori: high-copy-number ColE1/pMB1/pBR322/pUC origin of replication
    967..1827    -  CDS            AmpR: β-lactamase; bla; confers resistance to ampicillin, carbenicillin, and related antibiotics
   1828..1932    -  promoter       AmpR promoter: bla
   1970..1987    +  protein_bind   attB1 (fragment): mutant version of attB; recombination site for the Gateway® BP reaction BP Clonase™
   2039..2279    +  promoter       U6 promoter: RNA polymerase III promoter for human U6 snRNA
>Addgene plasmid #169321 | BPK1520 sgCHMP1A | addgene full sequence | sequence record 332430 | Addgene NGS Result
GAAACACCGAACCTGGACGTCCATACATGTTTTAGAGCTAGAAATAGCAAGTTAAAATAAGGCTAGTCCG
TTATCAACTTGAAAAAGTGGCACCGAGTCGGTGCTTTTTTTAAGCTTGGGCCGCTCGAGGTACCTCTCTA
CATATGACATGTGAGCAAAAGGCCAGCAAAAGGCCAGGAACCGTAAAAAGGCCGCGTTGCTGGCGTTTTT
CCATAGGCTCCGCCCCCCTGACGAGCATCACAAAAATCGACGCTCAAGTCAGAGGTGGCGAAACCCGACA
GGACTATAAAGATACCAGGCGTTTCCCCCTGGAAGCTCCCTCGTGCGCTCTCCTGTTCCGACCCTGCCGC
TTACCGGATACCTGTCCGCCTTTCTCCCTTCGGGAAGCGTGGCGCTTTCTCATAGCTCACGCTGTAGGTA
TCTCAGTTCGGTGTAGGTCGTTCGCTCCAAGCTGGGCTGTGTGCACGAACCCCCCGTTCAGCCCGACCGC
TGCGCCTTATCCGGTAACTATCGTCTTGAGTCCAACCCGGTAAGACACGACTTATCGCCACTGGCAGCAG
CCACTGGTAACAGGATTAGCAGAGCGAGGTATGTAGGCGGTGCTACAGAGTTCTTGAAGTGGTGGCCTAA
CTACGGCTACACTAGAAGAACAGTATTTGGTATCTGCGCTCTGCTGAAGCCAGTTACCTTCGGAAAAAGA
GTTGGTAGCTCTTGATCCGGCAAACAAACCACCGCTGGTAGCGGTGGTTTTTTTGTTTGCAAGCAGCAGA
TTACGCGCAGAAAAAAAGGATCTCAAGAAGATCCTTTGATCTTTTCTACGGGGTCTGACGCTCAGTGGAA
CGAAAACTCACGTTAAGGGATTTTGGTCATGAGATTATCAAAAAGGATCTTCACCTAGATCCTTTTAAAT
TAAAAATGAAGTTTTAAATCAATCTAAAGTATATATGAGTAAACTTGGTCTGACAGTTACCAATGCTTAA
TCAGTGAGGCACCTATCTCAGCGATCTGTCTATTTCGTTCATCCATAGTTGCCTGACTCCCCGTCGTGTA
GATAACTACGATACGGGAGGGCTTACCATCTGGCCCCAGTGCTGCAATGATACCGCGAGACCCACGCTCA
CCGGCTCCAGATTTATCAGCAATAAACCAGCCAGCCGGAAGGGCCGAGCGCAGAAGTGGTCCTGCAACTT
TATCCGCCTCCATCCAGTCTATTAATTGTTGCCGGGAAGCTAGAGTAAGTAGTTCGCCAGTTAATAGTTT
GCGCAACGTTGTTGCCATTGCTACAGGCATCGTGGTGTCACGCTCGTCGTTTGGTATGGCTTCATTCAGC
TCCGGTTCCCAACGATCAAGGCGAGTTACATGATCCCCCATGTTGTGCAAAAAAGCGGTTAGCTCCTTCG
GTCCTCCGATCGTTGTCAGAAGTAAGTTGGCCGCAGTGTTATCACTCATGGTTATGGCAGCACTGCATAA
TTCTCTTACTGTCATGCCATCCGTAAGATGCTTTTCTGTGACTGGTGAGTACTCAACCAAGTCATTCTGA
GAATAGTGTATGCGGCGACCGAGTTGCTCTTGCCCGGCGTCAATACGGGATAATACCGCGCCACATAGCA
GAACTTTAAAAGTGCTCATCATTGGAAAACGTTCTTCGGGGCGAAAACTCTCAAGGATCTTACCGCTGTT
GAGATCCAGTTCGATGTAACCCACTCGTGCACCCAACTGATCTTCAGCATCTTTTACTTTCACCAGCGTT
TCTGGGTGAGCAAAAACAGGAAGGCAAAATGCCGCAAAAAAGGGAATAAGGGCGACACGGAAATGTTGAA
TACTCATACTCTTCCTTTTTCAATATTATTGAAGCATTTATCAGGGTTATTGTCTCATGAGCGGATACAT
ATTTGAATGTATTTAGAAAAATAAACAAATAGGGGTTCCGCGCACATTTCCCCGAAAAGTGCCACCTGAC
GTCGCTAGCTGTACAAAAAAGCAGGCTTTAAAGGAACCAATTCAGTCGACTGGATCCGGTACCAAGGTCG
GGCAGGAAGAGGGCCTATTTCCCATGATTCCTTCATATTTGCATATACGATACAAGGCTGTTAGAGAGAT
AATTAGAATTAATTTGACTGTAAACACAAAGATATTAGTACAAAATACGTGACGTAGAAAGTAATAATTT
CTTGGGTAGTTTGCAGTTTTAAAATTATGTTTTAAAATGGACTATCATATGCTTACCGTAACTTGAAAGT
ATTTCGATTTCTTGGCTTTATATATCTTGTGGAAAGGAC
